>Addgene plasmid #138006 | pTJK368 | addgene full sequence | sequence record 275000 | Addgene NGS Result
TAATGTGAGTTAGCTCACTCATTAGGCACCCCAGGCTTTACACTTTATGCTTCCGGCTCGTATGTTGTGT
GGAATTGTGAGCGGATAACAATTTCACACAGGAAACAGCTATGACCATGATTACGCCAAGCGCGCAATTA
ACCCTCACTAAAGGGAACAAAAGCTGGAGCTGCAAGCTTGGCCATTGCATACGTTGTATCCATATCATAA
TATGTACATTTATATTGGCTCATGTCCAACATTACCGCCATGTTGACATTGATTATTGACTAGTTATTAA
TAGTAATCAATTACGGGGTCATTAGTTCATAGCCCATATATGGAGTTCCGCGTTACATAACTTACGGTAA
ATGGCCCGCCTGGCTGACCGCCCAACGACCCCCGCCCATTGACGTCAATAATGACGTATGTTCCCATAGT
AACGCCAATAGGGACTTTCCATTGACGTCAATGGGTGGAGTATTTACGGTAAACTGCCCACTTGGCAGTA
CATCAAGTGTATCATATGCCAAGTACGCCCCCTATTGACGTCAATGACGGTAAATGGCCCGCCTGGCATT
ATGCCCAGTACATGACCTTATGGGACTTTCCTACTTGGCAGTACATCTACGTATTAGTCATCGCTATTAC
CATGGTGATGCGGTTTTGGCAGTACATCAATGGGCGTGGATAGCGGTTTGACTCACGGGGATTTCCAAGT
CTCCACCCCATTGACGTCAATGGGAGTTTGTTTTGGCACCAAAATCAACGGGACTTTCCAAAATGTCGTA
ACAACTCCGCCCCATTGACGCAAATGGGCGGTAGGCGTGTACGGTGGGAGGTCTATATAAGCAGAGCTCG
TTTAGTGAACCGGGGTCTCTCTGGTTAGACCAGATCTGAGCCTGGGAGCTCTCTGGCTAACTAGGGAACC
CACTGCTTAAGCCTCAATAAAGCTTGCCTTGAGTGCTTCAAGTAGTGTGTGCCCGTCTGTTGTGTGACTC
TGGTAACTAGAGATCCCTCAGACCCTTTTAGTCAGTGTGGAAAATCTCTAGCAGTGGCGCCCGAACAGGG
ACTTGAAAGCGAAAGGGAAACCAGAGGAGCTCTCTCGACGCAGGACTCGGCTTGCTGAAGCGCGCACGGC
AAGAGGCGAGGGGCGGCGACTGGTGAGTACGCCAAAAATTTTGACTAGCGGAGGCTAGAAGGAGAGAGAT
GGGTGCGAGAGCGTCAGTATTAAGCGGGGGAGAATTAGATCGCGATGGGAAAAAATTCGGTTAAGGCCAG
GGGGAAAGAAAAAATATAAATTAAAACATATAGTATGGGCAAGCAGGGAGCTAGAACGATTCGCAGTTAA
TCCTGGCCTGTTAGAAACATCAGAAGGCTGTAGACAAATACTGGGACAGCTACAACCATCCCTTCAGACA
GGATCAGAAGAACTTAGATCATTATATAATACAGTAGCAACCCTCTATTGTGTGCATCAAAGGATAGAGA
TAAAAGACACCAAGGAAGCTTTAGACAAGATAGAGGAAGAGCAAAACAAAAGTAAGACCACCGCACAGCA
AGCGGCCGCTGATCTTCAGACCTGGAGGAGGAGATATGAGGGACAATTGGAGAAGTGAATTATATAAATA
TAAAGTAGTAAAAATTGAACCATTAGGAGTAGCACCCACCAAGGCAAAGAGAAGAGTGGTGCAGAGAGAA
AAAAGAGCAGTGGGAATAGGAGCTTTGTTCCTTGGGTTCTTGGGAGCAGCAGGAAGCACTATGGGCGCAG
CGTCAATGACGCTGACGGTACAGGCCAGACAATTATTGTCTGGTATAGTGCAGCAGCAGAACAATTTGCT
GAGGGCTATTGAGGCGCAACAGCATCTGTTGCAACTCACAGTCTGGGGCATCAAGCAGCTCCAGGCAAGA
ATCCTGGCTGTGGAAAGATACCTAAAGGATCAACAGCTCCTGGGGATTTGGGGTTGCTCTGGAAAACTCA
TTTGCACCACTGCTGTGCCTTGGAATGCTAGTTGGAGTAATAAATCTCTGGAACAGATTTGGAATCACAC
GACCTGGATGGAGTGGGACAGAGAAATTAACAATTACACAAGCTTAATACACTCCTTAATTGAAGAATCG
CAAAACCAGCAAGAAAAGAATGAACAAGAATTATTGGAATTAGATAAATGGGCAAGTTTGTGGAATTGGT
TTAACATAACAAATTGGCTGTGGTATATAAAATTATTCATAATGATAGTAGGAGGCTTGGTAGGTTTAAG
AATAGTTTTTGCTGTACTTTCTATAGTGAATAGAGTTAGGCAGGGATATTCACCATTATCGTTTCAGACC
CACCTCCCAACCCCGAGGGGACCCGACAGGCCCGAAGGAATAGAAGAAGAAGGTGGAGAGAGAGACAGAG
ACAGATCCATTCGATTAGTGAACGGATCTCGACGGTATCGATCTCGACACAAATGGCAGTATTCATCCAC
AATTTTAAAAGAAAAGGGGGGATTGGGGGGTACAGTGCAGGGGAAAGAATAGTAGACATAATAGCAACAG
ACATACAAACTAAAGAATTACAAAAACAAATTACAAAAATTCAAAATTTTCGGGTTTATTACAGGGACAG
CAGAGATCCAGTTTGGGTCGAGGATTCGTGAGGCTCCGGTGCCCGTCAGTGGGCAGAGCGCACATCGCCC
ACAGTCCCCGAGAAGTTGGGGGGAGGGGTCGGCAATTGAACCGGTGCCTAGAGAAGGTGGCGCGGGGTAA
ACTGGGAAAGTGATGTCGTGTACTGGCTCCGCCTTTTTCCCGAGGGTGGGGGAGAACCGTATATAAGTGC
AGTAGTCGCCGTGAACGTTCTTTTTCGCAACGGGTTTGCCGCCAGAACACAGGTAAGTGCCGTGTGTGGT
TCCCGCGGGCCTGGCCTCTTTACGGGTTATGGCCCTTGCGTGCCTTGAATTACTTCCACCTGGCTGCAGT
ACGTGATTCTTGATCCCGAGCTTCGGGTTGGAAGTGGGTGGGAGAGTTCGAGGCCTTGCGCTTAAGGAGC
CCCTTCGCCTCGTGCTTGAGTTGAGGCCTGGCCTGGGCGCTGGGGCCGCCGCGTGCGAATCTGGTGGCAC
CTTCGCGCCTGTCTCGCTGCTTTCGATAAGTCTCTAGCCATTTAAAATTTTTGATGACCTGCTGCGACGC
TTTTTTTCTGGCAAGATAGTCTTGTAAATGCGGGCCAAGATCTGCACACTGGTATTTCGGTTTTTGGGGC
CGCGGGCGGCGACGGGGCCCGTGCGTCCCAGCGCACATGTTCGGCGAGGCGGGGCCTGCGAGCGCGGCCA
CCGAGAATCGGACGGGGGTAGTCTCAAGCTGGCCGGCCTGCTCTGGTGCCTGGCCTCGCGCCGCCGTGTA
TCGCCCCGCCCTGGGCGGCAAGGCTGGCCCGGTCGGCACCAGTTGCGTGAGCGGAAAGATGGCCGCTTCC
CGGCCCTGCTGCAGGGAGCTCAAAATGGAGGACGCGGCGCTCGGGAGAGCGGGCGGGTGAGTCACCCACA
CAAAGGAAAAGGGCCTTTCCGTCCTCAGCCGTCGCTTCATGTGACTCCACGGAGTACCGGGCGCCGTCCA
GGCACCTCGATTAGTTCTCGAGCTTTTGGAGTACGTCGTCTTTAGGTTGGGGGGAGGGGTTTTATGCGAT
GGAGTTTCCCCACACTGAGTGGGTGGAGACTGAAGTTAGGCCAGCTTGGCACTTGATGTAATTCTCCTTG
GAATTTGCCCTTTTTGAGTTTGGATCTTGGTTCATTCTCAAGCCTCAGACAGTGGTTCAAAGTTTTTTTC
TTCCATTTCAGGTGTCGTGAGCTAGCCACCATGGAACAAAAACTCATCTCAGAAGAGGATCTCGACAAGG
ACAACACCGTGCCCCTGAAGCTGATCGCCCTGCTGGCCAACGGCGAGTTCCACTCTGGCGAGCAGCTGGG
AGAGACCCTGGGAATGAGCAGAGCCGCCATCAACAAGCACATCCAGACACTGAGAGACTGGGGAGTGGAC
GTGTTCACCGTGCCTGGCAAGGGCTACAGCCTGCCTGAGCCTATCCAGCTGCTGAACGCCAAGCAGATCC
TGGGACAGCTGGATGGCGGAAGCGTGGCCGTGCTGCCTGTGATCGACTCCACCAATCAGTACCTGCTGGA
CAGAATCGGAGAGCTGAAGTCCGGCGACGCCTGCATCGCCGAGTACCAGCAGGCTGGCAGAGGAGGCAGA
GGACGGAAGTGGTTCAGCCCATTCGGAGCCAACCTGTACCTGTCCATGTTCTGGAGACTGGAGCAGGGAC
CTGCTGCTGCCATCGGACTGAGTCTGGTGATCGGAATCGTGATGGCCGAGGTGCTGAGAAAGCTGGGAGC
CGACAAGGTGAGAGTGAAGTGGCCTAATGACCTGTACCTCCAGGACCGCAAGCTGGCTGGCATCCTGGTG
GAGCTGACAGGCAAGACAGGCGATGCCGCTCAGATCGTGATCGGAGCCGGAATCAACATGGCCATGAGAA
GAGTGGAGGAGAGCGTGGTGAACCAGGGCTGGATCACCCTGCAGGAGGCTGGCATCAACCTGGACCGGAA
CACCCTGGCCGCCATGCTGATCAGAGAGCTGAGAGCCGCTCTGGAGCTGTTCGAGCAGGAGGGACTGGCT
CCTTACCTGAGCAGATGGGAGAAGCTGGACAACTTCATCAACAGACCTGTGAAGCTGATCATCGGCGACA
AGGAAATCTTCGGCATCTCCAGAGGAATCGACAAGCAGGGAGCTCTGCTGCTGGAGCAGGACGGAATCAT
CAAGCCCTGGATGGGCGGAGAAATCTCCCTGAGAAGCGCAGAGAAGTCTAGATAATGTCGACGGATCCCC
CGGGCTGCAGGAATTCGCGCCGGGTTTTGGCGCCTCCCGCGGGCGCCCCCCTCCTCACGGCGAGCGCTGC
CACGTCAGACGAAGGGCGCAGCGAGCGTCCTGATCCTTCCGCCCGGACGCTCAGGACAGCGGCCCGCTGC
TCATAAGACTCGGCCTTAGAACCCCAGTATCAGCAGAAGGACATTTTAGGACGGGACTTGGGTGACTCTA
GGGCACTGGTTTTCTTTCCAGAGAGCGGAACAGGCGAGGAAAAGTAGTCCCTTCTCGGCGATTCTGCGGA
GGGATCTCCGTGGGGCGGTGAACGCCGATGATTATATAAGGACGCGCCGGGTGTGGCACAGCTAGTTCCG
TCGCAGCCGGGATTTGGGTCGCGGTTCTTGTTTGTGGATCGCTGTGATCGTCACTTGGTGAGTAGCGGGC
TGCTGGGCTGGCCGGGGCTTTCGTGGCCGCCGGGCCGCTCGGTGGGACGGAAGCGTGTGGAGAGACCGCC
AAGGGCTGTAGTCTGGGTCCGCGAGCAAGGTTGCCCTGAACTGGGGGTTGGGGGGAGCGCAGCAAAATGG
CGGCTGTTCCCGAGTCTTGAATGGAAGACGCTTGTGAGGCGGGCTGTGAGGTCGTTGAAACAAGGTGGGG
GGCATGGTGGGCGGCAAGAACCCAAGGTCTTGAGGCCTTCGCTAATGCGGGAAAGCTCTTATTCGGGTGA
GATGGGCTGGGGCACCATCTGGGGACCCTGACGTGAAGTTTGTCACTGACTGGAGAACTCGGTTTGTCGT
CTGTTGCGGGGGCGGCAGTTATGGCGGTGCCGTTGGGCAGTGCACCCGTACCTTTGGGAGCGCGCGCCCT
CGTCGTGTCGTGACGTCACCCGTTCTGTTGGCTTATAATGCAGGGTGGGGCCACCTGCCGGTAGGTGTGC
GGTAGGCTTTTCTCCGTCGCAGGACGCAGGGTTCGGGCCTAGGGTAGGCTCTCCTGAATCGACAGGCGCC
GGACCTCTGGTGAGGGGAGGGATAAGTGAGGCGTCAGTTTCTTTGGTCGGTTTTATGTACCTATCTTCTT
AAGTAGCTGAAGCTCCGGTTTTGAACTATGCGCTCGGGGTTGGCGAGTGTGTTTTGTGAAGTTTTTTAGG
CACCTTTTGAAATGTAATCATTTGGGTCAATATGTAATTTTCAGTGTTAGACTAGTAAATTGTCCGCTAA
ATTCTGGCCGTTTTTGGCTTTTTTGTTAGACCTCGAGATGGTGAGCAAGGGCGAGGAGCTGTTCACCGGG
GTGGTGCCCATCCTGGTCGAGCTGGACGGCGACGTAAACGGCCACAAGTTCAGCGTGTCCGGCGAGGGCG
AGGGCGATGCCACCTACGGCAAGCTGACCCTGAAGTTCATCTGCACCACCGGCAAGCTGCCCGTGCCCTG
GCCCACCCTCGTGACCACCCTGACCTACGGCGTGCAGTGCTTCAGCCGCTACCCCGACCACATGAAGCAG
CACGACTTCTTCAAGTCCGCCATGCCCGAAGGCTACGTCCAGGAGCGCACCATCTTCTTCAAGGACGACG
GCAACTACAAGACCCGCGCCGAGGTGAAGTTCGAGGGCGACACCCTGGTGAACCGCATCGAGCTGAAGGG
CATCGACTTCAAGGAGGACGGCAACATCCTGGGGCACAAGCTGGAGTACAACTACAACAGCCACAACGTC
TATATCATGGCCGACAAGCAGAAGAACGGCATCAAGGTGAACTTCAAGATCCGCCACAACATCGAGGACG
GCAGCGTGCAGCTCGCCGACCACTACCAGCAGAACACCCCCATCGGCGACGGCCCCGTGCTGCTGCCCGA
CAACCACTACCTGAGCACCCAGTCCGCCCTGAGCAAAGACCCCAACGAGAAGCGCGATCACATGGTCCTG
CTGGAGTTCGTGACCGCCGCCGGGATCACTCTCGGCATGGACGAGCTGTACAAGTAAGGATATCGGTACC
GCATGCGTTTAAACTCAACCTCTGGATTACAAAATTTGTGAAAGATTGACTGGTATTCTTAACTATGTTG
CTCCTTTTACGCTATGTGGATACGCTGCTTTAATGCCTTTGTATCATGCTATTGCTTCCCGTATGGCTTT
CATTTTCTCCTCCTTGTATAAATCCTGGTTGCTGTCTCTTTATGAGGAGTTGTGGCCCGTTGTCAGGCAA
CGTGGCGTGGTGTGCACTGTGTTTGCTGACGCAACCCCCACTGGTTGGGGCATTGCCACCACCTGTCAGC
TCCTTTCCGGGACTTTCGCTTTCCCCCTCCCTATTGCCACGGCGGAACTCATCGCCGCCTGCCTTGCCCG
CTGCTGGACAGGGGCTCGGCTGTTGGGCACTGACAATTCCGTGGTGTTGTCGGGGAAATCATCGTCCTTT
CCTTGGCTGCTCGCCTGTGTTGCCACCTGGATTCTGCGCGGGACGTCCTTCTGCTACGTCCCTTCGGCCC
TCAATCCAGCGGACCTTCCTTCCCGCGGCCTGCTGCCGGCTCTGCGGCCTCTTCCGCGTCTTCGCCTTCG
CCCTCAGACGAGTCGGATCTCCCTTTGGGCCGCCTCCCCGCACTTTAAGACCAATGACTTACAAGGCAGC
TGTAGATCTTAGCCACTTTTTAAAAGAAAAGGGGGGACTGGAAGGGCTAATTCACTCCCAACGAAGACAA
GATCTGCTTTTTGCTTGTACTGGGTCTCTCTGGTTAGACCAGATCTGAGCCTGGGAGCTCTCTGGCTAAC
TAGGGAACCCACTGCTTAAGCCTCAATAAAGCTTGCCTTGAGTGCTTCAAGTAGTGTGTGCCCGTCTGTT
GTGTGACTCTGGTAACTAGAGATCCCTCAGACCCTTTTAGTCAGTGTGGAAAATCTCTAGCAGTAGTAGT
TCATGTCATCTTATTATTCAGTATTTATAACTTGCAAAGAAATGAATATCAGAGAGTGAGAGGAACTTGT
TTATTGCAGCTTATAATGGTTACAAATAAAGCAATAGCATCACAAATTTCACAAATAAAGCATTTTTTTC
ACTGCATTCTAGTTGTGGTTTGTCCAAACTCATCAATGTATCTTATCATGTCTGGCTCTAGCTATCCCGC
CCCTAACTCCGCCCATCCCGCCCCTAACTCCGCCCAGTTCCGCCCATTCTCCGCCCCATGGCTGACTAAT
TTTTTTTATTTATGCAGAGGCCGAGGCCGCCTCGGCCTCTGAGCTATTCCAGAAGTAGTGAGGAGGCTTT
TTTGGAGGCCTAGGGACGTACCCAATTCGCCCTATAGTGAGTCGTATTACGCGCGCTCACTGGCCGTCGT
TTTACAACGTCGTGACTGGGAAAACCCTGGCGTTACCCAACTTAATCGCCTTGCAGCACATCCCCCTTTC
GCCAGCTGGCGTAATAGCGAAGAGGCCCGCACCGATCGCCCTTCCCAACAGTTGCGCAGCCTGAATGGCG
AATGGG
[124 nt withheld, positions 8267-8390]
C
[91 nt withheld, positions 8392-8482]
A
[49 nt withheld, positions 8484-8532]
CCTTTGACGTTGGAGTCCACGTTCTTT
[37 nt withheld, positions 8560-8596]
ACCCTATCTCGGTCTATTCTTTTGATTTATAAGGGATTTTGCCGATTTCGGCCTATTGGTTAAAAAATGA
GCTGATTTAACAAAAATTTAACGCGAATTTTAACAAAATATTAACGCTTACAATTTAGGTGGCACTTTTC
GGGGAAATGTGCGCGGAACCCCTATTTGTTTATTTTTCTAAATACATTCAAATATGTATCCGCTCATGAG
ACAATAACCCTGATAAATGCTTCAATAATATTGAAAAAGGAAGAGTATGAGTATTCAACATTTCCGTGTC
GCCCTTATTCCCTTTTTTGCGGCATTTTGCCTTCCTGTTTTTGCTCACCCAGAAACGCTGGTGAAAGTAA
AAGATGCTGAAGATCAGTTGGGTGCACGAGTGGGTTACATCGAACTGGATCTCAACAGCGGTAAGATCCT
TGAGAGTTTTCGCCCCGAAGAACGTTTTCCAATGATGAGCACTTTTAAAGTTCTGCTATGTGGCGCGGTA
TTATCCCGTATTGACGCCGGGCAAGAGCAACTCGGTCGCCGCATACACTATTCTCAGAATGACTTGGTTG
AGTACTCACCAGTCACAGAAAAGCATCTTACGGATGGCATGACAGTAAGAGAATTATGCAGTGCTGCCAT
AACCATGAGTGATAACACTGCGGCCAACTTACTTCTGACAACGATCGGAGGACCGAAGGAGCTAACCGCT
TTTTTGCACAACATGGGGGATCATGTAACTCGCCTTGATCGTTGGGAACCGGAGCTGAATGAAGCCATAC
CAAACGACGAGCGTGACACCACGATGCCTGTAGCAATGGCAACAACGTTGCGCAAACTATTAACTGGCGA
ACTACTTACTCTAGCTTCCCGGCAACAATTAATAGACTGGATGGAGGCGGATAAAGTTGCAGGACCACTT
CTGCGCTCGGCCCTTCCGGCTGGCTGGTTTATTGCTGATAAATCTGGAGCCGGTGAGCGTGGGTCTCGCG
GTATCATTGCAGCACTGGGGCCAGATGGTAAGCCCTCCCGTATCGTAGTTATCTACACGACGGGGAGTCA
GGCAACTATGGATGAACGAAATAGACAGATCGCTGAGATAGGTGCCTCACTGATTAAGCATTGGTAACTG
TCAGACCAAGTTTACTCATATATACTTTAGATTGATTTAAAACTTCATTTTTAATTTAAAAGGATCTAGG
TGAAGATCCTTTTTGATAATCTCATGACCAAAATCCCTTAACGTGAGTTTTCGTTCCACTGAGCGTCAGA
CCCCGTAGAAAAGATCAAAGGATCTTCTTGAGATCCTTTTTTTCTGCGCGTAATCTGCTGCTTGCAAACA
AAAAAACCACCGCTACCAGCGGTGGTTTGTTTGCCGGATCAAGAGCTACCAACTCTTTTTCCGAAGGTAA
CTGGCTTCAGCAGAGCGCAGATACCAAATACTGTTCTTCTAGTGTAGCCGTAGTTAGGCCACCACTTCAA
GAACTCTGTAGCACCGCCTACATACCTCGCTCTGCTAATCCTGTTACCAGTGGCTGCTGCCAGTGGCGAT
AAGTCGTGTCTTACCGGGTTGGACTCAAGACGATAGTTACCGGATAAGGCGCAGCGGTCGGGCTGAACGG
GGGGTTCGTGCACACAGCCCAGCTTGGAGCGAACGACCTACACCGAACTGAGATACCTACAGCGTGAGCT
ATGAGAAAGCGCCACGCTTCCCGAAGGGAGAAAGGCGGACAGGTATCCGGTAAGCGGCAGGGTCGGAACA
GGAGAGCGCACGAGGGAGCTTCCAGGGGGAAACGCCTGGTATCTTTATAGTCCTGTCGGGTTTCGCCACC
TCTGACTTGAGCGTCGATTTTTGTGATGCTCGTCAGGGGGGCGGAGCCTATGGAAAAACGCCAGCAACGC
GGCCTTTTTACGGTTCCTGGCCTTTTGCTGGCCTTTTGCTCACATGTTCTTTCCTGCGTTATCCCCTGAT
TCTGTGGATAACCGTATTACCGCCTTTGAGTGAGCTGATACCGCTCGCCGCAGCCGAACGACCGAGCGCA
GCGAGTCAGTGAGCGAGGAAGCGGAAGAGCGCCCAATACGCAAACCGCCTCTCCCCGCGCGTTGGCCGAT
TCATTAATGCAGCTGGCACGACAGGTTTCCCGACTGGAAAGCGGGCAGTGAGCGCAACGCAAT
Features (pLannotate 1.2.2; 29 found; start..end, strand, type, name):
      1..22      +  protein_bind   CAP binding site: CAP binding activates transcription in the presence of cAMP. E. coli catabolite activator protein
     37..67      +  promoter       lac promoter: promoter for the E. coli lac operon
     71..93      +  protein_bind   lac operator (fragment): The lac repressor binds to the lac operator to inhibit transcription in E. coli. This inhibition can be relieved by adding lactose or isopropyl-β-D-thiogalactopyranoside (IPTG). lac repressor encoded by lacI
    136..154     +  promoter       T3 promoter: promoter for bacteriophage T3 RNA polymerase
    255..634     +  enhancer       CMV enhancer: human cytomegalovirus immediate early enhancer
    635..838     +  promoter       CMV promoter: human cytomegalovirus (CMV) immediate early promoter
    853..1033    +  LTR            5' LTR (truncated): truncated 5' long terminal repeat (LTR) from HIV-1
   1080..1205    +  misc_feature   HIV-1 Ψ: packaging signal of human immunodeficiency virus type 1
   1189..1552    +  CDS            HIV-1 gag (fragment): gag protein from human immunodeficiency virus 1; gag
   1698..1931    +  misc_feature   RRE: The Rev response element (RRE) of HIV-1 allows for Rev-dependent mRNA export from the nucleus to the cytoplasm.
   2308..2408    +  CDS            Rev (fragment): human immunodeficiency virus 1 (HIV-1) Rev protein; rev; enhances nuclear export of unspliced and incompletely spliced viral mRNAs
   2453..2570    +  misc_feature   cPPT/CTS: central polypurine tract and central termination sequence of HIV-1
   2622..3800    +  promoter       EF-1α promoter: strong constitutive promoter for human elongation factor EF-1α
   3847..4806    +  CDS            BirA(R118G): promiscuous R118G mutant of the E. coli biotin protein ligase (Cronan, 2005) also known as BirA* or BioID
   4823..4847    +  misc_feature   MCS (fragment): pBluescript multiple cloning site
   4846..6051    +  promoter       UbC promoter: human ubiquitin C promoter
   6058..6777    +  CDS            EGFP: the original enhanced GFP (Yang et al., 1996) mammalian codon-optimized
   6805..7391    +  misc_feature   WPRE: woodchuck hepatitis virus posttranscriptional regulatory element
   7438..7457    +  misc_feature   cPPT/CTS (fragment): central polypurine tract and central termination sequence of HIV-1
   7459..7692    +  LTR            3' LTR (ΔU3): self-inactivating 3' long terminal repeat (LTR) from HIV-1
   7764..7885    +  polyA_signal   SV40 poly(A) signal: SV40 polyadenylation signal
   7925..8060    +  rep_origin     SV40 ori: SV40 origin of replication
   8081..8099    -  promoter       T7 promoter: promoter for bacteriophage T7 RNA polymerase
   8107..8262    +  CDS            lacZα (fragment): LacZα fragment of β-galactosidase; lacZ fragment
   8267..8695    +  rep_origin     f1 ori (sequence partly withheld): f1 bacteriophage origin of replication; arrow indicates direction of (+) strand synthesis
   8748..8852    +  promoter       AmpR promoter: bla
   8853..9713    +  CDS            AmpR: β-lactamase; bla; confers resistance to ampicillin, carbenicillin, and related antibiotics
   9884..10472   +  rep_origin     ori: high-copy-number ColE1/pMB1/pBR322/pUC origin of replication
  10655..10747   +  CDS            lacI (fragment): lac repressor; lacI; The lac repressor binds to the lac operator to inhibit transcription in E. coli. This inhibition can be relieved by adding lactose or isopropyl-β-D-thiogalactopyranoside (IPTG).
