[The description below was written by a language model from this plasmid's Addgene catalogue record and pLannotate feature annotations shown in this document.]
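Description:
pTJK368 is a lentiviral transfer plasmid of about 10.8 kb, built on the pWCC43 backbone, that delivers the promiscuous biotin ligase BirA* to mammalian cells together with a separate GFP marker. It is propagated in E. coli through a high-copy ColE1/pUC-type origin with ampicillin selection (AmpR). The backbone also carries an f1 origin, an SV40 origin and remnants of pBluescript-type lac/lacZα and T3/T7 promoter elements.

The viral portion has a third-generation, self-inactivating layout. A CMV enhancer/promoter replaces the U3 region upstream of a truncated HIV-1 5' LTR to drive genomic RNA production in packaging cells. This is followed by the Ψ packaging signal with a gag fragment, the Rev response element for Rev-dependent nuclear export, and the cPPT/CTS. The 3' end consists of a WPRE, which enhances transcript expression, a ΔU3 3' LTR that inactivates LTR promoter activity after integration, and an SV40 polyadenylation signal.

Between these elements sit two independent expression cassettes. The human EF-1α promoter drives E. coli BirA carrying the R118G substitution (BirA*, also called BioID), cloned between NheI and SalI sites. The catalogue's "Mutation: None" entry evidently refers to no changes beyond R118G. Downstream, the human ubiquitin C promoter drives EGFP, which allows transduced cells to be identified or sorted.

No fusion partner or epitope tag on BirA* is annotated, so the construct appears to express the free enzyme. The record gives the purpose only as BirA* expression. Such a vector would plausibly serve as an unfused control in proximity-dependent biotinylation experiments, though the record does not say this.
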