Addgene plasmid #138006: pTJK368
Purpose: BirA* expression. Vector also expresses GFP under control of hUBC promoter
Depositing lab: Tami Kingsbury. Depositing organization: University of Maryland, Baltimore.
Backbone
  Vector backbone: pWCC43
  Vector type: Lentiviral
Growth in bacteria
  Bacterial resistance: Ampicillin, 100 μg/mL
  Growth temperature: 37°C
  Growth strain: NEB Stable ; Stellar Cells
  Copy number: Unknown
Gene/Insert
  Gene/Insert name: BirA*
  Species: E. coli
  Mutation: None
  Cloning method: Restriction Enzyme; 5′ cloning site Nhe1 (unknown if destroyed); 3′ cloning site Sal1 (unknown if destroyed)
  Sequencing primers: 5′ TTCATTCTCAAGCCTCAGAC; 3′ GGACGCTCGCTGCGCCCTTCG
Resource information
  A portion of this plasmid was derived from a plasmid made by: BirA* denotes BirA harboring R118G and is derived from Addgene plasmid 35700
Terms and licenses: Academic/Nonprofit Terms; Industry Terms: Not Available to Industry
How to cite: pTJK368 was a gift from Tami Kingsbury (Addgene plasmid # 138006 ; http://n2t.net/addgene:138006 ; RRID:Addgene_138006)
