>Addgene plasmid #138006 | pTJK368 | depositor partial sequence | sequence record 266490 | BirA
ATGGAACAAAAACTCATCTCAGAAGAGGATCTCGACAAGGACAACACCGTGCCCCTGAAGCTGATCGCCC
TGCTGGCCAACGGCGAGTTCCACTCTGGCGAGCAGCTGGGAGAGACCCTGGGAATGAGCAGAGCCGCCAT
CAACAAGCACATCCAGACACTGAGAGACTGGGGAGTGGACGTGTTCACCGTGCCTGGCAAGGGCTACAGC
CTGCCTGAGCCTATCCAGCTGCTGAACGCCAAGCAGATCCTGGGACAGCTGGATGGCGGAAGCGTGGCCG
TGCTGCCTGTGATCGACTCCACCAATCAGTACCTGCTGGACAGAATCGGAGAGCTGAAGTCCGGCGACGC
CTGCATCGCCGAGTACCAGCAGGCTGGCAGAGGAGGCAGAGGACGGAAGTGGTTCAGCCCATTCGGAGCC
AACCTGTACCTGTCCATGTTCTGGAGACTGGAGCAGGGACCTGCTGCTGCCATCGGACTGAGTCTGGTGA
TCGGAATCGTGATGGCCGAGGTGCTGAGAAAGCTGGGAGCCGACAAGGTGAGAGTGAAGTGGCCTAATGA
CCTGTACCTCCAGGACCGCAAGCTGGCTGGCATCCTGGTGGAGCTGACAGGCAAGACAGGCGATGCCGCT
CAGATCGTGATCGGAGCCGGAATCAACATGGCCATGAGAAGAGTGGAGGAGAGCGTGGTGAACCAGGGCT
GGATCACCCTGCAGGAGGCTGGCATCAACCTGGACCGGAACACCCTGGCCGCCATGCTGATCAGAGAGCT
GAGAGCCGCTCTGGAGCTGTTCGAGCAGGAGGGACTGGCTCCTTACCTGAGCAGATGGGAGAAGCTGGAC
AACTTCATCAACAGACCTGTGAAGCTGATCATCGGCGACAAGGAAATCTTCGGCATCTCCAGAGGAATCG
ACAAGCAGGGAGCTCTGCTGCTGGAGCAGGACGGAATCATCAAGCCCTGGATGGGCGGAGAAATCTCCCT
GAGAAGCGCAGAGAAGTCTAGATAATGTCGAC
